Addgene plasmid #82152: pDONR223_PER1_WT
Purpose: Gateway Donor vector containing PER1 , part of the Target Accelerator Plasmid Collection.
Depositing lab: Jesse Boehm & William Hahn & David Root. Depositing organization: Broad Institute. Publication: Systematic Functional Interrogation of Rare Cancer Variants Identifies Oncogenic Alleles. Kim E, Ilic N, Shrestha Y, Zou L, Kamburov A, Zhu C, Yang X, Lubonja R, Tran N, Nguyen C, Lawrence MS, Piccioni F, Bagul M, Doench JG, Chouinard CR, Wu X, Hogstrom L, Natoli T, Tamayo P, Horn H, Corsello SM, Lage K, Root DE, Subramanian A, Golub TR, Getz G, Boehm JS, Hahn WC. Cancer Discov. 2016 Jul;6(7):714-26. doi: 10.1158/2159-8290.CD-16-0160. Epub 2016 May 4. PubMed 27147599.
Backbone
  Vector backbone: pDONR223
  Backbone manufacturer: Invitrogen
  Backbone size w/o insert (bp): 2790
  Vector type: Gateway Entry vector
Growth in bacteria
  Bacterial resistance: Spectinomycin, 50 μg/mL
  Growth temperature: 37°C
  Growth strain: DH5alpha
  Copy number: High Copy
Gene/Insert
  Gene/Insert name: PER1
  Species: H. sapiens (human)
  Mutation: WT
  GenBank ID: NM_002616.2
  Entrez Gene: PER1 (a.k.a. PER, RIGUI, hPER)
  Promoter: None
  Cloning method: Gateway Cloning
  Sequencing primers: 5′ M13pUC-fwd; 3′ M13-Rev
Terms and licenses: Academic/Nonprofit Terms; Industry Terms: Not Available to Industry
Depositor comments: Closed state: stop codon immediately follows insert Supporting reference: Systematic morphological profiling of human gene and allele function via Cell Painting. Rohban MH, et al. Elife. 2017, Mar 18;6. pii: e24060. PubMed PMID 28315521
How to cite: pDONR223_PER1_WT was a gift from Jesse Boehm & William Hahn & David Root (Addgene plasmid # 82152 ; http://n2t.net/addgene:82152 ; RRID:Addgene_82152)
