[The description below was written by a language model from this plasmid's Addgene catalogue record and pLannotate feature annotations shown in this document.]
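Description:
pDONR223_PER1_WT is a Gateway entry clone built on the Invitrogen pDONR223 backbone and carrying the wild-type human PER1 open reading frame (reference transcript NM_002616.2). It is a bacterial propagation plasmid only. A high-copy ColE1/pUC-type origin maintains it in E. coli, and selection is by spectinomycin through the aadA (SmR) aminoglycoside adenylyltransferase gene. This gene lies downstream of an annotated fragment of the class 1 integron Pc promoter and a short gentamicin-resistance gene remnant. The sequenced record is 6,666 nt, and the PER1 coding sequence occupies roughly 3.9 kb of it.

The insert is flanked on both sides by attL recombination sites. The automated annotation labels both as attL3, although in an entry clone they serve as the pair of sites used by LR Clonase to transfer the ORF directionally into an attR-containing destination vector. No promoter drives PER1 in this plasmid, so expression depends entirely on the destination vector chosen. A T7 promoter sits just outside the downstream att site in reverse orientation, and rrnB T1 and T2 terminators insulate the cloning region from read-through transcription. Short lacZα and lacI fragments are backbone remnants. The clone is in the "closed" configuration, with a stop codon immediately after the ORF, so it suits native or N-terminally tagged expression but not C-terminal fusions.

PER1 encodes a transcriptional repressor that is a core component of the circadian clock. The plasmid belongs to the Target Accelerator Plasmid Collection, in which it is the wild-type PER1 entry; the collection's associated publications concern functional interrogation of rare cancer variants and morphological profiling of gene and allele function.
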