Features (pLannotate 1.2.2; 12 found; start..end, strand, type, name):
     38..74      -  CDS            lacZα (fragment): LacZα fragment of β-galactosidase; lacZ fragment
     91..186     +  protein_bind   attL3: mutant version of attL; recombination site for the Gateway® LR reaction LR Clonase™
    192..4061    +  CDS            PER1: PER1_HUMAN - Also known as KIAA0482, PER, RIGUI. Experimental evidence at protein level: Swiss-Prot protein existence level 1. Transcriptional repressor which forms a core component of the circadian clock. The circadian clock, an internal time-keeping system, regulates various physiological processes through the generation of approximately 24 hour circadian rhythms in gene expression, which are translated into rhythms in metabolism and behavior. It is derived from the Latin roots 'circa' (about) and 'diem' (day) and acts as an important regulator of a wide array of physiological functions incl
   4069..4164    -  protein_bind   attL3: mutant version of attL; recombination site for the Gateway® LR reaction LR Clonase™
   4183..4201    -  promoter       T7 promoter: promoter for bacteriophage T7 RNA polymerase
   4391..4414    +  promoter       Pc promoter (fragment): intI1 (promoter lies within the coding sequence); class 1 integron promoter
   4590..4646    +  CDS            GmR (fragment): gentamycin acetyltransferase; aacC1; confers resistance to gentamycin
   4653..5444    +  CDS            SmR: aminoglycoside adenylyltransferase (Murphy, 1985); aadA; confers resistance to spectinomycin and streptomycin
   5537..6125    +  rep_origin     ori: high-copy-number ColE1/pMB1/pBR322/pUC origin of replication
   6308..6400    +  CDS            lacI (fragment): lac repressor; lacI; The lac repressor binds to the lac operator to inhibit transcription in E. coli. This inhibition can be relieved by adding lactose or isopropyl-β-D-thiogalactopyranoside (IPTG).
   6455..6482    -  terminator     rrnB T2 terminator: transcription terminator T2 from the E. coli rrnB gene
   6614..6657    +  terminator     rrnB T1 terminator: Escherichia coli rrnB; transcription terminator T1 from the E. coli rrnB gene
>Addgene plasmid #82152 | pDONR223_PER1_WT | addgene full sequence | sequence record 163189 | Addgene NGS result
GGCAGTTCCCTACTCTCGCGTTAACGCTAGCATGGATGTTTTCCCAGTCACGACGTTGTAAAACGACGGC
CAGTCTTAAGCTCGGGCCCCAAATAATGATTTTATTTTGACTGATAGTGACCTGTTCGTTGCAACAAATT
GATGAGCAATGCTTTTTTATAATGCCAACTTTGTACAAAAAAGTTGGCACCATGAGTGGCCCCCTAGAAG
GGGCTGATGGGGGAGGGGACCCCAGGCCTGGGGAATCATTTTGTCCTGGGGGCGTCCCATCCCCTGGGCC
CCCACAGCACCGGCCTTGCCCAGGCCCCAGCCTGGCCGATGACACCGATGCCAACAGCAATGGTTCAAGT
GGCAATGAGTCCAACGGGCATGAGTCTAGAGGCGCATCTCAGCGGAGCTCACACAGCTCCTCCTCAGGCA
ACGGCAAGGACTCAGCCCTGCTGGAGACCACTGAGAGCAGCAAGAGCACAAACTCTCAGAGCCCATCCCC
ACCCAGCAGTTCCATTGCCTACAGCCTCCTGAGTGCCAGCTCAGAGCAGGACAACCCGTCCACCAGTGGC
TGCAGCAGTGAACAGTCAGCCCGGGCAAGGACTCAGAAGGAACTCATGACAGCACTTCGAGAGCTCAAGC
TTCGACTGCCGCCAGAGCGCCGGGGCAAGGGCCGCTCTGGGACCCTGGCCACGCTGCAGTACGCACTGGC
CTGTGTCAAGCAGGTGCAGGCCAACCAGGAATACTACCAGCAGTGGAGCCTGGAGGAGGGCGAGCCTTGC
TCCATGGACATGTCCACCTATACCCTGGAGGAGCTGGAGCACATCACGTCTGAGTACACACTTCAGAACC
AGGATACCTTCTCAGTGGCTGTCTCCTTCCTGACGGGCCGAATCGTCTACATTTCGGAGCAGGCAGCCGT
CCTGCTGCGTTGCAAGCGGGACGTGTTCCGGGGTACCCGCTTCTCTGAGCTCCTGGCTCCCCAGGATGTG
GGAGTCTTCTATGGTTCCACTGCTCCATCTCGCCTGCCCACCTGGGGCACAGGGGCCTCAGCAGGTTCAG
GCCTCAGGGACTTTACCCAGGAGAAGTCCGTCTTCTGCCGTATCAGAGGAGGTCCTGACCGGGATCCAGG
GCCTCGGTACCAGCCATTCCGCCTAACCCCGTATGTGACCAAGATCCGGGTCTCAGATGGGGCCCCTGCA
CAGCCGTGCTGCCTGCTGATTGCAGAGCGCATCCATTCGGGTTACGAAGCTCCCCGGATACCCCCTGACA
AGAGGATTTTCACTACGCGGCACACACCCAGCTGCCTCTTCCAGGATGTGGATGAAAGGGCTGCCCCCCT
GCTGGGCTACCTGCCCCAGGACCTCCTGGGGGCCCCAGTGCTCCTGTTCCTGCATCCTGAGGACCGACCC
CTCATGCTGGCTATCCACAAGAAGATTCTGCAGTTGGCGGGCCAGCCCTTTGACCACTCCCCTATCCGCT
TCTGTGCCCGCAACGGGGAGTATGTCACCATGGACACCAGCTGGGCTGGCTTTGTGCACCCCTGGAGCCG
CAAGGTAGCCTTCGTGTTGGGCCGCCACAAAGTACGCACGGCCCCCCTGAATGAGGACGTGTTCACTCCC
CCGGCCCCCAGCCCAGCTCCCTCCCTGGACACTGATATCCAGGAGCTGTCAGAGCAGATCCACCGGCTGC
TGCTGCAGCCCGTCCACAGCCCCAGCCCCACGGGACTCTGTGGAGTCGGCGCCGTGACATCCCCAGGCCC
TCTCCACAGCCCTGGGTCCTCCAGTGATAGCAACGGGGGTGATGCAGAGGGGCCTGGGCCTCCTGCGCCA
GTGACTTTCCAGCAGATCTGTAAGGATGTGCATCTGGTGAAGCACCAGGGCCAGCAGCTTTTTATTGAGT
CTCGGGCCCGGCCTCAGTCCCGGCCCCGCCTCCCTGCTACAGGCACGTTCAAGGCCAAGGCCCTTCCCTG
CCAATCCCCAGACCCAGAGCTGGAGGCGGGTTCTGCTCCCGTCCAGGCCCCACTAGCCTTGGTCCCTGAG
GAGGCCGAGAGGAAAGAAGCCTCCAGCTGCTCCTACCAGCAGATCAACTGCCTGGACAGCATCCTCAGGT
ACCTGGAGAGCTGCAACCTCCCCAGCACCACTAAGCGTAAATGTGCCTCCTCCTCCTCCTATACCACCTC
CTCAGCCTCTGACGACGACAGGCAGAGGACAGGTCCAGTCTCTGTGGGGACCAAGAAAGATCCGCCGTCA
GCAGCGCTGTCTGGGGAGGGGGCCACCCCACGGAAGGAGCCAGTGGTGGGAGGCACCCTGAGCCCGCTCG
CCCTGGCCAATAAGGCGGAGAGTGTGGTGTCCGTCACCAGTCAGTGTAGCTTCAGCTCCACCATCGTCCA
TGTGGGAGACAAGAAGCCCCCGGAGTCGGACATCATCATGATGGAGGACCTGCCTGGTCTAGCCCCAGGC
CCAGCCCCCAGCCCAGCCCCCAGCCCCACAGTAGCCCCTGACCCAGCCCCAGACGCCTACCGTCCAGTGG
GGCTGACCAAGGCCGTGCTGTCCCTGCACACGCAGAAGGAAGAGCAAGCCTTCCTCAGCCGCTTCCGAGA
CCTGGGCAGGCTGCGTGGACTCGACAGCTCTTCCACAGCTCCCTCAGCCCTTGGCGAGCGAGGCTGCCAC
CACGGCCCCGCACCCCCAAGCCGCCGACACCACTGCCGATCCAAAGCCAAGCGCTCACGCCACCACCAGA
ACCCTCGGGCTGAAGCGCCCTGCTATGTCTCACACCCCTCACCCGTGCCACCCTCCACCCCCTGGCCCAC
CCCACCAGCCACTACCCCCTTCCCAGCGGTTGTCCAGCCCTACCCTCTCCCAGTGTTCTCTCCTCGAGGA
GGCCCCCAGCCTCTTCCCCCTGCTCCCACATCCGTGCCCCCAGCTGCTTTCCCCGCCCCTTTGGTGACCC
CAATGGTGGCCTTGGTGCTCCCTAACTATCTGTTCCCAACCCCATCCAGCTATCCTTATGGGGCACTCCA
GACCCCTGCTGAAGGGCCTCCCACTCCTGCCTCGCACTCCCCTTCTCCATCCTTGCCCGCCCTCCCCCCG
AGTCCTCCTCACCGCCCGGACTCTCCACTGTTCAACTCGAGATGCAGCTCTCCACTCCAGCTCAATCTGC
TGCAGCTGGAGGAGCTCCCCCGTGCTGAGGGGGCTGCTGTTGCAGGAGGCCCTGGGAGCAGTGCCGGGCC
CCCACCTCCCAGTGCGGAGGCTGCTGAGCCAGAGGCCAGACTGGCGGAGGTCACTGAGTCCTCCAATCAG
GACGCACTTTCCGGCTCCAGTGACCTGCTCGAACTTCTGCTGCAAGAGGACTCGCGCTCCGGCACAGGCT
CCGCAGCCTCGGGCTCCTTGGGCTCTGGCTTGGGCTCTGGGTCTGGTTCAGGCTCCCATGAAGGGGGCAG
CACCTCAGCCAGCATCACTCGCAGCAGCCAGAGCAGCCACACAAGCAAATACTTTGGCAGCATCGACTCT
TCCGAGGCTGAGGCTGGGGCTGCTCGGGGCGGGGCTGAGCCTGGGGACCAGGTGATTAAGTACGTGCTCC
AGGATCCCATTTGGCTGCTCATGGCCAATGCTGACCAGCGCGTCATGATGACCTACCAGGTGCCCTCCAG
GGACATGACCTCTGTGCTGAAGCAGGATCGGGAGCGGCTCCGAGCCATGCAGAAGCAGCAGCCTCGGTTT
TCTGAGGACCAGCGGCGGGAACTGGGTGCTGTGCACTCCTGGGTCCGGAAGGGCCAACTGCCTCGGGCTC
TTGATGTGATGGCCTGTGTGGACTGTGGGAGCAGCACCCAAGATCCTGGTCACCCTGATGACCCACTCTT
CTCAGAGCTGGATGGACTGGGGCTGGAGCCCATGGAAGAGGGTGGAGGCGAGCAGGGCAGCAGCGGTGGC
GGCAGTGGTGAGGGAGAGGGCTGCGAGGAGGCCCAAGGCGGGGCCAAGGCTTCAAGCTCTCAGGACTTGG
CTATGGAGGAGGAGGAAGAAGGCAGGAGCTCATCCAGTCCAGCCTTACCTACAGCAGGAAACTGCACCAG
CTAGTTGCCAACTTTCTTGTACAAAGTTGGCATTATAAGAAAGCATTGCTTATCAATTTGTTGCAACGAA
CAGGTCACTATCAGTCAAAATAAAATCATTATTTGCCATCCAGCTGATATCCCCTATAGTGAGTCGTATT
ACATGGTCATAGCTGTTTCCTGGCAGCTCTGGCCCGTGTCTCAAAATCTCTGATGTTACATTGCACAAGA
TAAAAATATATCATCATGCCTCCTCTAGACCAGCCAGGACAGAAATGCCTCGACTTCGCTGCTACCCAAG
GTTGCCGGGTGACGCACACCGTGGAAACGGATGAAGGCACGAACCCAGTGGACATAAGCCTGTTCGGTTC
GTAAGCTGTAATGCAAGTAGCGTATGCGCTCACGCAACTGGTCCAGAACCTTGACCGAACGCAGCGGTGG
TAACGGCGCAGTGGCGGTTTTCATGGCTTGTTATGACTGTTTTTTTGGGGTACAGTCTATGCCTCGGGCA
TCCAAGCAGCAAGCGCGTTACGCCGTGGGTCGATGTTTGATGTTATGGAGCAGCAACGATGTTACGCAGC
AGGGCAGTCGCCCTAAAACAAAGTTAAACATTATGAGGGAAGCGGTGATCGCCGAAGTATCGACTCAACT
ATCAGAGGTAGTTGGCGTCATCGAGCGCCATCTCGAACCGACGTTGCTGGCCGTACATTTGTACGGCTCC
GCAGTGGATGGCGGCCTGAAGCCACACAGTGATATTGATTTGCTGGTTACGGTGACCGTAAGGCTTGATG
AAACAACGCGGCGAGCTTTGATCAACGACCTTTTGGAAACTTCGGCTTCCCCTGGAGAGAGCGAGATTCT
CCGCGCTGTAGAAGTCACCATTGTTGTGCACGACGACATCATTCCGTGGCGTTATCCAGCTAAGCGCGAA
CTGCAATTTGGAGAATGGCAGCGCAATGACATTCTTGCAGGTATCTTCGAGCCAGCCACGATCGACATTG
ATCTGGCTATCTTGCTGACAAAAGCAAGAGAACATAGCGTTGCCTTGGTAGGTCCAGCGGCGGAGGAACT
CTTTGATCCGGTTCCTGAACAGGATCTATTTGAGGCGCTAAATGAAACCTTAACGCTATGGAACTCGCCG
CCCGACTGGGCTGGCGATGAGCGAAATGTAGTGCTTACGTTGTCCCGCATTTGGTACAGCGCAGTAACCG
GCAAAATCGCGCCGAAGGATGTCGCTGCCGACTGGGCAATGGAGCGCCTGCCGGCCCAGTATCAGCCCGT
CATACTTGAAGCTAGACAGGCTTATCTTGGACAAGAAGAAGATCGCTTGGCCTCGCGCGCAGATCAGTTG
GAAGAATTTGTCCACTACGTGAAAGGCGAGATCACCAAGGTAGTCGGCAAATAACCCTCGAGCCACCCAT
GACCAAAATCCCTTAACGTGAGTTACGCGTCGTTCCACTGAGCGTCAGACCCCGTAGAAAAGATCAAAGG
ATCTTCTTGAGATCCTTTTTTTCTGCGCGTAATCTGCTGCTTGCAAACAAAAAAACCACCGCTACCAGCG
GTGGTTTGTTTGCCGGATCAAGAGCTACCAACTCTTTTTCCGAAGGTAACTGGCTTCAGCAGAGCGCAGA
TACCAAATACTGTTCTTCTAGTGTAGCCGTAGTTAGGCCACCACTTCAAGAACTCTGTAGCACCGCCTAC
ATACCTCGCTCTGCTAATCCTGTTACCAGTGGCTGCTGCCAGTGGCGATAAGTCGTGTCTTACCGGGTTG
GACTCAAGACGATAGTTACCGGATAAGGCGCAGCGGTCGGGCTGAACGGGGGGTTCGTGCACACAGCCCA
GCTTGGAGCGAACGACCTACACCGAACTGAGATACCTACAGCGTGAGCTATGAGAAAGCGCCACGCTTCC
CGAAGGGAGAAAGGCGGACAGGTATCCGGTAAGCGGCAGGGTCGGAACAGGAGAGCGCACGAGGGAGCTT
CCAGGGGGAAACGCCTGGTATCTTTATAGTCCTGTCGGGTTTCGCCACCTCTGACTTGAGCGTCGATTTT
TGTGATGCTCGTCAGGGGGGCGGAGCCTATGGAAAAACGCCAGCAACGCGGCCTTTTTACGGTTCCTGGC
CTTTTGCTGGCCTTTTGCTCACATGTTCTTTCCTGCGTTATCCCCTGATTCTGTGGATAACCGTATTACC
GCCTTTGAGTGAGCTGATACCGCTCGCCGCAGCCGAACGACCGAGCGCAGCGAGTCAGTGAGCGAGGAAG
CGGAAGAGCGCCCAATACGCAAACCGCCTCTCCCCGCGCGTTGGCCGATTCATTAATGCAGCTGGCACGA
CAGGTTTCCCGACTGGAAAGCGGGCAGTGAGCGCAACGCAATTAATACGCGTACCGCTAGCCAGGAAGAG
TTTGTAGAAACGCAAAAAGGCCATCCGTCAGGATGGCCTTCTGCTTAGTTTGATGCCTGGCAGTTTATGG
CGGGCGTCCTGCCCGCCACCCTCCGGGCCGTTGCTTCACAACGTTCAAATCCGCTCCCGGCGGATTTGTC
CTACTCAGGAGAGCGTTCACCGACAAACAACAGATAAAACGAAAGGCCCAGTCTTCCGACTGAGCCTTTC
GTTTTATTTGATGCCT
