>Addgene plasmid #82152 | pDONR223_PER1_WT | depositor partial sequence | sequence record 155523 | Insert sequence
ATGAGTGGCCCCCTAGAAGGGGCTGATGGGGGAGGGGACCCCAGGCCTGGGGAATCATTTTGTCCTGGGG
GCGTCCCATCCCCTGGGCCCCCACAGCACCGGCCTTGCCCAGGCCCCAGCCTGGCCGATGACACCGATGC
CAACAGCAATGGTTCAAGTGGCAATGAGTCCAACGGGCATGAGTCTAGAGGCGCATCTCAGCGGAGCTCA
CACAGCTCCTCCTCAGGCAACGGCAAGGACTCAGCCCTGCTGGAGACCACTGAGAGCAGCAAGAGCACAA
ACTCTCAGAGCCCATCCCCACCCAGCAGTTCCATTGCCTACAGCCTCCTGAGTGCCAGCTCAGAGCAGGA
CAACCCGTCCACCAGTGGCTGCAGCAGTGAACAGTCAGCCCGGGCAAGGACTCAGAAGGAACTCATGACA
GCACTTCGAGAGCTCAAGCTTCGACTGCCGCCAGAGCGCCGGGGCAAGGGCCGCTCTGGGACCCTGGCCA
CGCTGCAGTACGCACTGGCCTGTGTCAAGCAGGTGCAGGCCAACCAGGAATACTACCAGCAGTGGAGCCT
GGAGGAGGGCGAGCCTTGCTCCATGGACATGTCCACCTATACCCTGGAGGAGCTGGAGCACATCACGTCT
GAGTACACACTTCAGAACCAGGATACCTTCTCAGTGGCTGTCTCCTTCCTGACGGGCCGAATCGTCTACA
TTTCGGAGCAGGCAGCCGTCCTGCTGCGTTGCAAGCGGGACGTGTTCCGGGGTACCCGCTTCTCTGAGCT
CCTGGCTCCCCAGGATGTGGGAGTCTTCTATGGTTCCACTGCTCCATCTCGCCTGCCCACCTGGGGCACA
GGGGCCTCAGCAGGTTCAGGCCTCAGGGACTTTACCCAGGAGAAGTCCGTCTTCTGCCGTATCAGAGGAG
GTCCTGACCGGGATCCAGGGCCTCGGTACCAGCCATTCCGCCTAACCCCGTATGTGACCAAGATCCGGGT
CTCAGATGGGGCCCCTGCACAGCCGTGCTGCCTGCTGATTGCAGAGCGCATCCATTCGGGTTACGAAGCT
CCCCGGATACCCCCTGACAAGAGGATTTTCACTACGCGGCACACACCCAGCTGCCTCTTCCAGGATGTGG
ATGAAAGGGCTGCCCCCCTGCTGGGCTACCTGCCCCAGGACCTCCTGGGGGCCCCAGTGCTCCTGTTCCT
GCATCCTGAGGACCGACCCCTCATGCTGGCTATCCACAAGAAGATTCTGCAGTTGGCGGGCCAGCCCTTT
GACCACTCCCCTATCCGCTTCTGTGCCCGCAACGGGGAGTATGTCACCATGGACACCAGCTGGGCTGGCT
TTGTGCACCCCTGGAGCCGCAAGGTAGCCTTCGTGTTGGGCCGCCACAAAGTACGCACGGCCCCCCTGAA
TGAGGACGTGTTCACTCCCCCGGCCCCCAGCCCAGCTCCCTCCCTGGACACTGATATCCAGGAGCTGTCA
GAGCAGATCCACCGGCTGCTGCTGCAGCCCGTCCACAGCCCCAGCCCCACGGGACTCTGTGGAGTCGGCG
CCGTGACATCCCCAGGCCCTCTCCACAGCCCTGGGTCCTCCAGTGATAGCAACGGGGGTGATGCAGAGGG
GCCTGGGCCTCCTGCGCCAGTGACTTTCCAGCAGATCTGTAAGGATGTGCATCTGGTGAAGCACCAGGGC
CAGCAGCTTTTTATTGAGTCTCGGGCCCGGCCTCAGTCCCGGCCCCGCCTCCCTGCTACAGGCACGTTCA
AGGCCAAGGCCCTTCCCTGCCAATCCCCAGACCCAGAGCTGGAGGCGGGTTCTGCTCCCGTCCAGGCCCC
ACTAGCCTTGGTCCCTGAGGAGGCCGAGAGGAAAGAAGCCTCCAGCTGCTCCTACCAGCAGATCAACTGC
CTGGACAGCATCCTCAGGTACCTGGAGAGCTGCAACCTCCCCAGCACCACTAAGCGTAAATGTGCCTCCT
CCTCCTCCTATACCACCTCCTCAGCCTCTGACGACGACAGGCAGAGGACAGGTCCAGTCTCTGTGGGGAC
CAAGAAAGATCCGCCGTCAGCAGCGCTGTCTGGGGAGGGGGCCACCCCACGGAAGGAGCCAGTGGTGGGA
GGCACCCTGAGCCCGCTCGCCCTGGCCAATAAGGCGGAGAGTGTGGTGTCCGTCACCAGTCAGTGTAGCT
TCAGCTCCACCATCGTCCATGTGGGAGACAAGAAGCCCCCGGAGTCGGACATCATCATGATGGAGGACCT
GCCTGGCCTAGCCCCAGGCCCAGCCCCCAGCCCAGCCCCCAGCCCCACAGTAGCCCCTGACCCAGCCCCA
GACGCCTACCGTCCAGTGGGGCTGACCAAGGCCGTGCTGTCCCTGCACACACAGAAGGAAGAGCAAGCCT
TCCTCAGCCGCTTCCGAGACCTGGGCAGGCTGCGTGGACTCGACAGCTCTTCCACAGCTCCCTCAGCCCT
TGGCGAGCGAGGCTGCCACCACGGCCCCGCACCCCCAAGCCGCCGACACCACTGCCGATCCAAAGCCAAG
CGCTCACGCCACCACCAGAACCCTCGGGCTGAAGCGCCCTGCTATGTCTCACACCCCTCACCCGTGCCAC
CCTCCACCCCCTGGCCCACCCCACCAGCCACTACCCCCTTCCCAGCGGTTGTCCAGCCCTACCCTCTCCC
AGTGTTCTCTCCTCGAGGAGGCCCCCAGCCTCTTCCCCCTGCTCCCACATCTGTGCCCCCAGCTGCTTTC
CCCGCCCCTTTGGTGACCCCAATGGTGGCCTTGGTGCTCCCTAACTATCTGTTCCCAACCCCATCCAGCT
ATCCTTATGGGGCACTCCAGACCCCTGCTGAAGGGCCTCCCACTCCTGCCTCGCACTCCCCTTCTCCATC
CTTGCCCGCCCTCGCCCCGAGTCCTCCTCACCGCCCGGACTCTCCACTGTTCAACTCGAGATGCAGCTCT
CCACTCCAGCTCAATCTGCTGCAGCTGGAGGAGCTCCCCCGTGCTGAGGGGGCTGCTGTTGCAGGAGGCC
CTGGGAGCAGTGCCGGGCCCCCACCTCCCAGTGCGGAGGCTGCTGAGCCAGAGGCCAGACTGGCGGAGGT
CACTGAGTCCTCCAATCAGGACGCACTTTCCGGCTCCAGTGACCTGCTCGAACTTCTGCTGCAAGAGGAC
TCGCGCTCCGGCACAGGCTCCGCAGCCTCGGGCTCCTTGGGCTCTGGCTTGGGCTCTGGGTCTGGTTCAG
GCTCCCATGAAGGGGGCAGCACCTCAGCCAGCATCACTCGCAGCAGCCAGAGCAGCCACACAAGCAAATA
CTTTGGCAGCATCGACTCTTCCGAGGCTGAGGCTGGGGCTGCTCGGGGCGGGGCTGAGCCTGGGGACCAG
GTGATTAAGTACGTGCTCCAGGATCCCATTTGGCTGCTCATGGCCAATGCTGACCAGCGCGTCATGATGA
CCTACCAGGTGCCCTCCAGGGACATGACCTCTGTGCTGAAGCAGGATCGGGAGCGGCTCCGAGCCATGCA
GAAGCAGCAGCCTCGGTTTTCTGAGGACCAGCGGCGGGAACTGGGTGCTGTGCACTCCTGGGTCCGGAAG
GGCCAACTGCCTCGGGCTCTTGATGTGATGGCCTGTGTGGACTGTGGGAGCAGCACCCAAGATCCTGGTC
ACCCTGATGACCCACTCTTCTCAGAGCTGGATGGACTGGGGCTGGAGCCCATGGAAGAGGGTGGAGGCGA
GCAGGGCAGCAGCGGTGGCGGCAGTGGTGAGGGAGAGGGCTGCGAGGAGGCCCAAGGCGGGGCCAAGGCT
TCAAGCTCTCAGGACTTGGCTATGGAGGAGGAGGAAGAAGGCAGGAGCTCATCCAGTCCAGCCTTACCTA
CAGCAGGAAACTGCACCAGC
